>Addgene plasmid #191074 | pEY79 | addgene full sequence | sequence record 376063 | Addgene NGS Result
TCACACAGGAAACAGCTATGACCATGATTACGCCAAGCTGTAAGTTTAAACATGATCTTACTAACTAACT
ATTCTCATTTAAATTTTCAGAGCTTAAAAATGGCTGAAATCACTCACAACGATGGATACGCTAACAACTT
GGAAATGAAATAAGCTTGCATGCCTGCAGCCATAACGAGTCGGAACTACATTCGTAATGATACTTTTTTT
CTAAAGCATCACTCCCCAATGGCTCGTTTCAATGACGTTTTTCAACAAAATCGAAAACCACCCTCGTACT
TTTTCTTCTGTACAAAAGGGCAGTACGATTCTACGCTGAAGTGTGAAATGTGTGATGGGTATGGGAAATA
GTATTGAAAAAAACTATGTAACTCAAACATTCAAAATACAAAAGTATCCTTCAAAAACAGTTGATTTCAT
TTTCAATGTTTCAAAATGACGTTAGTTCTACAAAAAAAGTTAACTCAACTCGACATGTGCTACTCAGCGG
TTAAACGTTACAACTTTTCAAAATCACTACGAAAAACGCTAATTCGTTTTGCTTGCACGTATGGAAGATT
TCAGAGCAATCATAAATTATGGATAACACTGAAAGTCTTTAACAACAAAAGTATTTTTGACGGAAATTTT
TAAAAAACGGGAATTAGATTGACATAGTAACAAAATGTGTTTATCAATTACAATTACATCAAAAATAAAA
GTATCATGCGACAAAGACATTCTTGATTAAATGTCGGAATTATCAATGCCGAGAGTGTGGATCAGGCCAA
TTAAACCGGATTACTCATTTCAGAGTGCTAAAATTTTTGAAGATTAGAATCAAATTCACTTCATTACGAT
GATTGCTCTGAACTAGCTGGGAAGAGAAACAAGGAATATTTTTGGTTTTTTTCTGGAAGGGGATTGTTTC
ACTGTATAATTTTTTTGATTGTAGACAATATTCACCCAAATGCTCACTTTTCCATTTTATACTATTGATT
TCAGTGTAATGGAATGTACGACTGATAAAATCGTTCCAATAAACACTTAAGTCACCCCACTTGAGCCAAC
ATTTGATATTTGACCAATCCACATACTGAAACTTGAGTAAATGGTTCCACTTCCTCTTCCTTTTTTCTTC
AAGCCCTTCTGAAAAAAGTTCATTGGTTTTGAACTTGTCTTAAAACAGAACGGAAACTTATACGAGTTTC
CTGAACGAGGAAAAGTTTTGGAGCAGTTTTTTCGAACTTTAAAGCTTTTCCAAATCTGATAAATTCAAAA
GTGTTCAAACTGGTAAAAAGCCAGACGTTTATTAATGTGAAGACATTAAAATTGATTATGAACAAAAAAA
GTAATTTCGAGTTGAAGTAAATTTACAATAGGAGCATATATTCTTTTTGAAACTGTTACCAGTATTATTT
GGAAAATCTTTTAATGCTCACCGTGAGACCAGCTCTAATATTTTGAAGCTAAAAATTCACAACGCCACGC
TTGCATATCTTGCTCAAAAGTCCGGTGGTATCTTCAGATGGCTCCTTAGAAAATCTTTTGATCATGCAGT
CTTCCAGCCTGGCGGCCCTTTTAAGCCTTATATACGATAGGGGGATTACGGTTAATGCTAAATGGTTGCA
AATGTGTGTTTTATTTACGTGATGATGTTTGATGAATCAGCATATGAAAATATTTTGGAGAAAAATAATG
AGATAATCGAGTTACATGACACCTAGTTTGGAGTTGATAATATTAGTATGTTTGTTGATAATATTACTAT
TTGGTTTCAAATTGAAAAATACTGAAACTCAAAAATTTTGGTATACTTCTAGAATTGCCTTCCTGGAATT
GGAAAACATAATTATTGCAGAGATCAAAATAGAAGCCTGAGATAATTCTGGATGGCTTTAAAGTTTCAAA
AACCAGTAGTTAAACTTTGATTCTTATTGTGCCATTGAAACGATCTTGTTTTTAATCAAGATGCTTTGGG
GAGTACTTCATCTCTATGACTTATGAATTCAAAGAAATACACACAGTGGGCGTCCTGGACATAAGTTAAT
TTTGGAAGAGTGTACATAGAATAAGAATTTTGTTTCAAATTAATTTGACAAGTCATCGAAATAGTATTTT
ACACATTTATGGGTAGGTTTTCTTGTGTACTTTGCTGTTTTCTTGTATAAAACAGCAACAGCGATTTCAA
AATCTGTGAATAGATGCAATTGGTGGTTGCACTATATAGAGAGGGATAGGCTTCTCAAAATAGTTCCGTT
TCGACTCTGTAAATTTGTCATGCTTCCGGAGATTGCACTCCAATTTAGACATTCTTTCAATAATGTTTTG
TACGGAATCTCAAAAGTGTCTTGCATTGTTATATTGTGCACAATATTTCTGGACCCCCACGGTCGCGCCT
TTTGCCTTCCAATTTGCGCCTTTTGTGCGTGTCACACCAGCATCACTTTTTCGCCGCCTTCATCCGGGAT
TCCTCTATCCTTCACAATCAGTATGGAGGAGAAGAAGCACTGCCGGCGGAAAGCGATGACGAGTTGTGTG
GTGAGAGGACGGATTGCCCAATTTTCCAACTATTGTCTACCATCAATCTTCTCCCGAAAAGACACATGAT
TTCATTTTTTCTTTTCCACTCCTTCTATTTTTTTGCTGTCTTGGTGACATTGAGAGCTCAACTTCATCCA
CCATAATTTCTCCTCCCAAAAGGGGAGGACCATCATTAGGCCACGCCCACTTGGTCGGCACATAAGCTCG
CCAGATTCAGATCGGCATAATATTTGCGCCACACAAGCTGAACTTTCAGTAAACCCGGGATTGGCCAAAG
GACCCAAAGGTATGTTTCGAATGATACTAACATAACATAGAACATTTTCAGGAGGACCCTTGGAGGGTAC
CGGTTTTCCCAGTCACGACGCGTGGTACCGAGCTCAGAAAAAATGACCGCTCCAAAGAAGAAACGCAAAG
TACCGAGCTCAGAAAAAATGACGGCACCTAAAAAGAAACGCAAAGTACCGGTCGCCGAGAAGACAGCCCC
AAAAAAGAAGCGTAAAGTTCCACGCGTCATGGGAGTAAGTTTAAACAGTTCGGTACTAACTAACCATACA
TATTTAAATTTTCAGCGCGCTGTAAGTAAGGGAGAGGAGTTGTTCACTGGTGTGGTGCCAATCCTTGTCG
AGCTTGATGGAGATGTTAACGGACACAAGTTCTCTGTTTCTGGAGAGGGAGAGGGAGATGCTACCTACGG
AAAGCTTACTCTTAAGTTCATCTGCACTACTGGAAAGCTTCCAGTTCCATGGCCAACCCTTGTTACCACC
TTCTCTTACGGAGTTATGGTTTTCGCTCGCTACCCAGATCATATGAAGCAACATGATTTCTTCAAGTCTG
CTATGCCAGAAGGATACGTTCAAGAGCGCACTATCTTCTTCAAGGTAAGTTTAAACATATATATACTAAC
TAACCCTGATTATTTAAATTTTCAGGATGATGGAAACTACAAGACCCGCGCTGAGGTTAAGTTCGAGGGA
GATACCCTTGTTAACCGCATCGAGCTTAAGGGAATCGACTTCAAGGAAGATGGAAACATCCTTGGACATA
AGCTTGAATACAACTTCAACTCTCATAACGTCTACATCATGGCTGATAAGCAGAAGGTAAGTTTAAACAT
GATTTTACTAACTAACTAATCTGATTTAAATTTTCAGAACGGAATTAAGGCTAACTTCAAGATCCGCCAT
AACATCGAGGATGGAGGAGTTCAACTTGCTGATCATTACCAGCAAAACACTCCAATCGGAGATGGACCAG
TTCTTCTTCCAGATAACCACTACCTTTCTATCCAATCTAAGCTTTCTAAGGATCCAAACGAGAAGCGCGA
TCACATGGTCCTTCTTGAGTTCGTCACCGCTGCTGGAATCACCCTTGGAATGGATGAGCTCTACAAGCCT
AGGATACCGGTGGGTGAAGACCCACCAAAGCCATCTGCCAAGGGAGCCAAGAAGGCCGCCAAGACCGTTA
CGAAGCCAAAGGACGGAAAGAAGAGACGTCATGCCCGTAAGGAATCATACTCCGTCTACATCTACCGTGT
CCTCAAGCAAGTTCATCCAGACACTGGAGTTTCCTCCAAAGCCATGTCTATCATGAACTCTTTTGTCAAC
GATGTCTTCGAGCGTATTGCTGCTGAAGCATCCCGTCTTGCTCACTACAACAAGCGTTCCACAATCTCAT
CCCGCGAAATTCAGACCGCTGTCCGTCTGATCCTTCCAGGAGAGCTTGCCAAGCACGCCGTGTCTGAGGG
AACCAAGGCCGTTACCAAGTACACTTCCAGCAAGTAGGAATTCCAACTGAGCGCCGGTCGCTACCATTAC
CAACTTGTCTGGTGTCAAAAATAATAGGGGCCGCTGTCATCAGAGTAAGTTTAAACTGAGTTCTACTAAC
TAACGAGTAATATTTAAATTTTCAGCATCTCGCGCCCGTGCCTCTGACTTCTAAGTCCAATTACTCTTCA
ACATCCCTACATGCTCTTTCTCCCTGTGCTCCCACCCCCTATTTTTGTTATTATCAAAAAACTTCTCTTA
ATTTCTTTGTTTTTTAGCTTCTTTTAAGTCACCTCTAACAATGAAATTGTGTAGATTCAAAAATAGAATT
AATTCGTAATAAAAAGTCGAAAAAAATTGTGCTCCCTCCCCCCATTAATAATAATTCTATCCCAAAATCT
ACACAATGTTCTGTGTACACTTCTTATGTTTTTTACTTCTGATAAATTTTTTTGAAACATCATAGAAAAA
ACCGCACACAAAATACCTTATCATATGTTACGTTTCAGTTTATGACCGCAATTTTTATTTCTTCGCACGT
CTGGGCCTCTCATGACGTCAAATCATGCTCATCGTGAAAAAGTTTTGGAGTATTTTTGGAATTTTTCAAT
CAAGTGAAAGTTTATGAAATTAATTTTCCTGCTTTTGCTTTTTGGGGTTTCCCCTATTGTTTGTCAAGAT
TTCGAGGACGGCGTTTTTCTTGCTAAAATCACAAGTATTGATGAGCACGATGCAAGAAAGATCGGAAGAA
GGTTTGGGTTTGAGGCTCAGTGGAAGGTGAGTAGAAGTTGATAATTTGAAAGTGGAGTAGTGTCTATGGG
GTTTTTGCCTTAAATGACAGAATACATTCCCAATATACCAAACATAACTGTTTCCTACTAGTCGGCCGTA
CGGGCCCTTTCGTCTCGCGCGTTTCGGTGATGACGGTGAAAACCTCTGACACATGCAGCTCCCGGAGACG
GTCACAGCTTGTCTGTAAGCGGATGCCGGGAGCAGACAAGCCCGTCAGGGCGCGTCAGCGGGTGTTGGCG
GGTGTCGGGGCTGGCTTAACTATGCGGCATCAGAGCAGATTGTACTGAGAGTGCACCATATGCGGTGTGA
AATACCGCACAGATGCGTAAGGAGAAAATACCGCATCAGGCGGCCTTAAGGGCCTCGTGATACGCCTATT
TTTATAGGTTAATGTCATGATAATAATGGTTTCTTAGACGTCAGGTGGCACTTTTCGGGGAAATGTGCGC
GGAACCCCTATTTGTTTATTTTTCTAAATACATTCAAATATGTATCCGCTCATGAGACAATAACCCTGAT
AAATGCTTCAATAATATTGAAAAAGGAAGAGTATGAGTATTCAACATTTCCGTGTCGCCCTTATTCCCTT
TTTTGCGGCATTTTGCCTTCCTGTTTTTGCTCACCCAGAAACGCTGGTGAAAGTAAAAGATGCTGAAGAT
CAGTTGGGTGCACGAGTGGGTTACATCGAACTGGATCTCAACAGCGGTAAGATCCTTGAGAGTTTTCGCC
CCGAAGAACGTTTTCCAATGATGAGCACTTTTAAAGTTCTGCTATGTGGCGCGGTATTATCCCGTATTGA
CGCCGGGCAAGAGCAACTCGGTCGCCGCATACACTATTCTCAGAATGACTTGGTTGAGTACTCACCAGTC
ACAGAAAAGCATCTTACGGATGGCATGACAGTAAGAGAATTATGCAGTGCTGCCATAACCATGAGTGATA
ACACTGCGGCCAACTTACTTCTGACAACGATCGGAGGACCGAAGGAGCTAACCGCTTTTTTGCACAACAT
GGGGGATCATGTAACTCGCCTTGATCGTTGGGAACCGGAGCTGAATGAAGCCATACCAAACGACGAGCGT
GACACCACGATGCCTGTAGCAATGGCAACAACGTTGCGCAAACTATTAACTGGCGAACTACTTACTCTAG
CTTCCCGGCAACAATTAATAGACTGGATGGAGGCGGATAAAGTTGCAGGACCACTTCTGCGCTCGGCCCT
TCCGGCTGGCTGGTTTATTGCTGATAAATCTGGAGCCGGTGAGCGTGGGTCTCGCGGTATCATTGCAGCA
CTGGGGCCAGATGGTAAGCCCTCCCGTATCGTAGTTATCTACACGACGGGGAGTCAGGCAACTATGGATG
AACGAAATAGACAGATCGCTGAGATAGGTGCCTCACTGATTAAGCATTGGTAACTGTCAGACCAAGTTTA
CTCATATATACTTTAGATTGATTTAAAACTTCATTTTTAATTTAAAAGGATCTAGGTGAAGATCCTTTTT
GATAATCTCATGACCAAAATCCCTTAACGTGAGTTTTCGTTCCACTGAGCGTCAGACCCCGTAGAAAAGA
TCAAAGGATCTTCTTGAGATCCTTTTTTTCTGCGCGTAATCTGCTGCTTGCAAACAAAAAAACCACCGCT
ACCAGCGGTGGTTTGTTTGCCGGATCAAGAGCTACCAACTCTTTTTCCGAAGGTAACTGGCTTCAGCAGA
GCGCAGATACCAAATACTGTTCTTCTAGTGTAGCCGTAGTTAGGCCACCACTTCAAGAACTCTGTAGCAC
CGCCTACATACCTCGCTCTGCTAATCCTGTTACCAGTGGCTGCTGCCAGTGGCGATAAGTCGTGTCTTAC
CGGGTTGGACTCAAGACGATAGTTACCGGATAAGGCGCAGCGGTCGGGCTGAACGGGGGGTTCGTGCACA
CAGCCCAGCTTGGAGCGAACGACCTACACCGAACTGAGATACCTACAGCGTGAGCTATGAGAAAGCGCCA
CGCTTCCCGAAGGGAGAAAGGCGGACAGGTATCCGGTAAGCGGCAGGGTCGGAACAGGAGAGCGCACGAG
GGAGCTTCCAGGGGGAAACGCCTGGTATCTTTATAGTCCTGTCGGGTTTCGCCACCTCTGACTTGAGCGT
CGATTTTTGTGATGCTCGTCAGGGGGGCGGAGCCTATGGAAAAACGCCAGCAACGCGGCCTTTTTACGGT
TCCTGGCCTTTTGCTGGCCTTTTGCTCACATGTTCTTTCCTGCGTTATCCCCTGATTCTGTGGATAACCG
TATTACCGCCTTTGAGTGAGCTGATACCGCTCGCCGCAGCCGAACGACCGAGCGCAGCGAGTCAGTGAGC
GAGGAAGCGGAAGAGCGCCCAATACGCAAACCGCCTCTCCCCGCGCGTTGGCCGATTCATTAATGCAGCT
GGCACGACAGGTTTCCCGACTGGAAAGCGGGCAGTGAGCGCAACGCAATTAATGTGAGTTAGCTCACTCA
TTAGGCACCCCAGGCTTTACACTTTATGCTTCCGGCTCGTATGTTGTGTGGAATTGTGAGCGGATAACAA
TT
Features (pLannotate 1.2.2; 15 found; start..end, strand, type, name):
    152..169     -  misc_feature   MCS (fragment): pUC18/19 multiple cloning site
   2872..2890    -  CDS            lacZα (fragment): LacZα fragment of β-galactosidase; lacZ fragment
   3045..3095    +  CDS            mEGFP (fragment): monomeric enhanced GFP, optimized with synthetic introns for expression in C. elegans
   3102..3917    +  CDS            mT-Sapphire: mT-Sapphire is a basic (constitutively fluorescent) long stokes shift fluorescent protein published in 2008, derived from Aequorea victoria. It has low acid sensitivity.
   3942..4304    +  CDS            his-11: H2B1_CAEEL - Experimental evidence at protein level: Swiss-Prot protein existence level 1. Core component of nucleosome. Nucleosomes wrap and compact DNA into chromatin, limiting DNA accessibility to the cellular machineries which require DNA as a template. Histones thereby play a central role in transcription regulation, DNA repair, DNA replication and chromosomal stability. DNA accessibility is regulated via a complex set of post-translational modifications of histones, also called histone code, and nucleosome remodeling. From Caenorhabditis elegans.
   4914..5066    +  CDS            aex-5 (fragment): AEX5_CAEEL - Also known as kpc-3 From Caenorhabditis elegans.
   5194..5229    +  CDS            rop (fragment): Rop protein, which maintains plasmids at low copy number; rop
   5331..5430    +  misc_feature   bom (fragment): basis of mobility region from pBR322
   5528..5632    +  promoter       AmpR promoter: bla
   5633..6493    +  CDS            AmpR: β-lactamase; bla; confers resistance to ampicillin, carbenicillin, and related antibiotics
   6664..7252    +  rep_origin     ori: high-copy-number ColE1/pMB1/pBR322/pUC origin of replication
   7435..7527    +  CDS            lacI (fragment): lac repressor; lacI; The lac repressor binds to the lac operator to inhibit transcription in E. coli. This inhibition can be relieved by adding lactose or isopropyl-β-D-thiogalactopyranoside (IPTG).
   7540..7561    +  protein_bind   CAP binding site: CAP binding activates transcription in the presence of cAMP. E. coli catabolite activator protein
   7576..7606    +  promoter       lac promoter: promoter for the E. coli lac operon
   7614..7630    +  protein_bind   lac operator: The lac repressor binds to the lac operator to inhibit transcription in E. coli. This inhibition can be relieved by adding lactose or isopropyl-β-D-thiogalactopyranoside (IPTG). lac repressor encoded by lacI
