[The description below was written by a language model from this plasmid's Addgene catalogue record and pLannotate feature annotations shown in this document.]
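Description:
pEY79 is a C. elegans expression plasmid built on the pPD95.62 backbone, a Fire-lab-style worm reporter vector, and made by Gibson cloning. It is maintained in E. coli through a high-copy ColE1/pUC-type origin and selected with ampicillin via the β-lactamase gene and its native promoter. The remaining bacterial annotations (lac promoter, operator and CAP site, and short fragments of lacI, lacZα, rop, bom and the pUC polylinker) are backbone remnants and play no part in reporter function.

The payload is a transcriptional reporter for flp-12, a C. elegans gene encoding FMRFamide-like neuropeptides. The catalogue lists flp-12 as the insert. The feature table does not annotate it, but a stretch of roughly 2.7 kb between the polylinker fragment and the lacZα fragment, just upstream of the fluorescent protein, is unannotated and is the likely location of the flp-12 regulatory sequence; the exact boundaries are not stated in the record. Downstream lies the coding sequence for mT-Sapphire, a long-Stokes-shift Aequorea GFP derivative, preceded by a short match to worm-optimised GFP that probably reflects shared sequence at the start of the reporter. It is followed closely by his-11, a C. elegans histone H2B, an arrangement consistent with a fusion. Tethering the fluorophore to chromatin would confine the signal to nuclei, matching the stated nuclear expression and making individual neurons easier to resolve. The 3' UTR is not annotated; a small aex-5 fragment appears downstream of the cassette.

The plasmid belongs to the NeuroPAL reporter set, in which neuron-type-specific promoters drive spectrally distinct fluorophores to give a multicolour atlas for identifying neurons throughout the worm nervous system. The record defers to that publication for which neurons are labelled.
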