Addgene plasmid #191074: pEY79
Purpose: flp-12 fluorescent neural reporter driving nuclear T-Sapphire expression (refer to NeuroPAL paper for expression)
Depositing lab: Oliver Hobert & Eviatar Yemini. Depositing organization: Columbia University. Publication: NeuroPAL: A Multicolor Atlas for Whole-Brain Neuronal Identification in C. elegans. Yemini E, Lin A, Nejatbakhsh A, Varol E, Sun R, Mena GE, Samuel ADT, Paninski L, Venkatachalam V, Hobert O. Cell. 2021 Jan 7;184(1):272-288.e11. doi: 10.1016/j.cell.2020.12.012. Epub 2020 Dec 29. PubMed 33378642.
Backbone
  Vector backbone: pPD95.62
  Vector type: Worm Expression
Growth in bacteria
  Bacterial resistance: Ampicillin, 100 μg/mL
  Growth temperature: 37°C
  Growth strain: DH5alpha
  Copy number: Unknown
Gene/Insert
  Gene/Insert name: flp-12
  Species: C. elegans (nematode)
  Mutation: None
  Entrez Gene: flp-12 (a.k.a. CELE_C05E11.8)
  Cloning method: Gibson Cloning
Terms and licenses: Academic/Nonprofit Terms; Industry Terms: Not Available to Industry
How to cite: pEY79 was a gift from Oliver Hobert & Eviatar Yemini (Addgene plasmid # 191074 ; http://n2t.net/addgene:191074 ; RRID:Addgene_191074)
